>Addgene plasmid #167675 | pSF280 | addgene full sequence | sequence record 331040 | Addgene NGS Result
CTTTCCTGCGTTATCCCCTGATTCTGTGGATAACCGTATTACCGCCTTTGAGTGAGCTGATACCGCTCGC
CGCAGCCGAACGACCGAGCGCAGCGAGTCAGTGAGCGAGGAAGCGGAAGAGCGCCCAATACGCAAACCGC
CTCTCCCCGCGCGTTGGCCGATTCATTAATGCAGCTGGCACGACAGGTTTCCCGACTGGAAAGCGGGCAG
TGAGCGCAACGCAATTAATACGCGTACCGCTAGCCAGGAAGAGTTTGTAGAAACGCAAAAAGGCCATCCG
TCAGGATGGCCTTCTGCTTAGTTTGATGCCTGGCAGTTTATGGCGGGCGTCCTGCCCGCCACCCTCCGGG
CCGTTGCTTCACAACGTTCAAATCCGCTCCCGGCGGATTTGTCCTACTCAGGAGAGCGTTCACCGACAAA
CAACAGATAAAACGAAAGGCCCAGTCTTCCGACTGAGCCTTTCGTTTTATTTGATGCCTGGCAGTTCCCT
ACTCTCGCGTTAACGCTAGCATGGATGTTTTCCCAGTCACGACGTTGTAAAACGACGGCCAGTCTTAAGC
TCGGGCCCCAAATAATGATTTTATTTTGACTGATAGTGACCTGTTCGTTGCAACAAATTGATGAGCAATG
CTTTTTTATAATGCCAACTTTGTACAAAAAAGCAGGCTTATACAAAAGTTGCCCCATGGCGTTCCCTCTA
GATAACGCAGGATCCCCAAGTGGTGGCTATCGAGACCGTCGACCGACAGCCTTCCAAATGTTCTTCGGGT
GATGCTGCCAACTTAGTCGACCGACAGCCTTCCAAATGTTCTTCTCAAACGGAATCGTCGTATCCAGCCT
ACTCGCTATTGTCCTCAATGCCGTATTAAATCATAAAAAGAAATAAGAAAAAGAGGTGCGAGCCTCTTTT
TTGTGTGACAAAATAAAAACATCTACCTATTCATATACGCTAGTGTCATAGTCCTGAAAATCATCTGCAT
CAAGAACAATTTCACAACTCTTATACTTTTCTCTTACAAGTCGTTCGGCTTCATCTGGATTTTCAGCCTC
TATACTTACTAAACGTGATAAAGTTTCTGTAATTTCTACTGTATCGACCTGCAGACTGGCTGTGTATAAG
GGAGCCTGACATTTATATTCCCCAGAACATCAGGTTAATGGCGTTTTTGATGTCATTTTCGCGGTGGCTG
AGATCAGCCACTTCTTCCCCGATAACGGAGACCGGCACACTGGCCATATCGGTGGTCATCATGCGCCAGC
TTTCATCCCCGATATGCACCACCGGGTAAAGTTCACGGGAGACTTTATCTGACAGCAGACGTGCACTGGC
CAGGGGGATCACCATCCGTCGCCCGGGCGTGTCAATAATATCACTCTGTACATCCACAAACAGACGATAA
CGGCTCTCTCTTTTATAGGTGTAAACCTTAAACTGCATTTCACCAGCCCCTGTTCTCGTCAGCAAAAGAG
CCGTTCATTTCAATAAACCGGGCGACCTCAGCCATCCCTTCCTGATTTTCCGCTTTCCAGCGTTCGGCAC
GCAGACGACGGGCTTCATTCTGCATGGTTGTGCTTACCAGACCGGAGATATTGACATCATATATGCCTTG
AGCAACTGATAGCTGTCGCTGTCAACGGTCACTGTAATACGCTGCTTCATAGCATACCTCTTTTTGACAT
ACTTCGGGTATACATATCAGTATATATTCTTATACCGCAAAAATCAGCGCGCAAATACGCATACTGTTAT
CTGGCTTTTAGTAAGCCGGATCCACGCGGCGTTTACGCCCCCCCTGCCACTCATCGCAGTACTGTTGTAA
TTCATTAAGCATTCTGCCGACATGGAAGCCATCACAAACGGCATGATGAACCTGAATCGCCAGCGGCATC
AGCACCTTGTCGCCTTGCGTATAATATTTGCCCATGGTGAAAACGGGGGCGAAGAAGTTGTCCATATTGG
CCACGTTTAAATCAAAACTGGTGAAACTCACCCAGGGATTGGCTGAGACGAAAAACATATTCTCAATAAA
CCCTTTAGGGAAATAGGCCAGGTTTTCACCGTAACACGCCACATCTTGCGAATATATGTGTAGAAACTGC
CGGAAATCGTCGTGGTATTCACTCCAGAGCGATGAAAACGTTTCAGTTTGCTCATGGAAAACGGTGTAAC
AAGGGTGAACACTATCCCATATCACCAGCTCACCGTCTTTCATTGCCATACGGAATTCCGGATGAGCATT
CATCAGGCGGGCAAGAATGTGAATAAAGGCCGGATAAAACTTGTGCTTATTTTTCTTTACGGTCTTTAAA
AAGGCCGTAATATCCAGCTGAACGGTCTGGTTATAGGTACATTGAGCAACTGACTGAAATGCCTCAAAAT
GTTCTTTACGATGCCATTGGGATATATCAACGGTGGTATATCCAGTGATTTTTTTCTCCATTTTAGCTTC
CTTAGCTCCTGAAAATCTCGATAACTCAAAAAATACGCCCGGTAGTGATCTTATTTCATTATGGTGAAAG
TTGGAACCTCTTACGTGCCGATCAACGTCTCATTTTCGCCAAAAGTTGGCCCAGGGCTTCCCGGTATCAA
CAGGGACACCAGGATTTATTTATTCTGCGAAGTGATCTTCCGTCACAGGTATTTATTCGGCGCAAAGTGC
GTCGGGTGATGCTGCCAACTTAGTCGACGGTCTCTCCGGTACTAGTAAGGGCGAATTCGACCCAGCTTTC
TTGTACAAAGTTGGCATTATAAGAAAGCATTGCTTATCAATTTGTTGCAACGAACAGGTCACTATCAGTC
AAAATAAAATCATTATTTGCCATCCAGCTGATATCCCCTATAGTGAGTCGTATTACATGGTCATAGCTGT
TTCCTGGCAGCTCTGGCCCGTGTCTCAAAATCTCTGATGTTACATTGCACAAGATAAAAATATATCATCA
TGAACAATAAAACTGTCTGCTTACATAAACAGTAATACAAGGGGTGTTATGAGCCATATTCAACGGGAAA
CGTCGAGGCCGCGATTAAATTCCAACATGGATGCTGATTTATATGGGTATAAATGGGCTCGCGATAATGT
CGGGCAATCAGGTGCGACAATCTATCGCTTGTATGGGAAGCCCGATGCGCCAGAGTTGTTTCTGAAACAT
GGCAAAGGTAGCGTTGCCAATGATGTTACAGATGAGATGGTCAGACTAAACTGGCTGACGGAATTTATGC
CTCTTCCGACCATCAAGCATTTTATCCGTACTCCTGATGATGCATGGTTACTCACCACTGCGATCCCCGG
AAAAACAGCATTCCAGGTATTAGAAGAATATCCTGATTCAGGTGAAAATATTGTTGATGCGCTGGCAGTG
TTCCTGCGCCGGTTGCATTCGATTCCTGTTTGTAATTGTCCTTTTAACAGCGATCGCGTATTTCGTCTCG
CTCAGGCGCAATCACGAATGAATAACGGTTTGGTTGATGCGAGTGATTTTGATGACGAGCGTAATGGCTG
GCCTGTTGAACAAGTCTGGAAAGAAATGCATAAACTTTTGCCATTCTCACCGGATTCAGTCGTCACTCAT
GGTGATTTCTCACTTGATAACCTTATTTTTGACGAGGGGAAATTAATAGGTTGTATTGATGTTGGACGAG
TCGGAATCGCAGACCGATACCAGGATCTTGCCATCCTATGGAACTGCCTCGGTGAGTTTTCTCCTTCATT
ACAGAAACGGCTTTTTCAAAAATATGGTATTGATAATCCTGATATGAATAAATTGCAGTTTCATTTGATG
CTCGATGAGTTTTTCTAATCAGAATTGGTTAATTGGTTGTAACACTGGCAGAGCATTACGCTGACTTGAC
GGGACGGCGCAAGCTCATGACCAAAATCCCTTAACGTGAGTTACGCGTCGTTCCACTGAGCGTCAGACCC
CGTAGAAAAGATCAAAGGATCTTCTTGAGATCCTTTTTTTCTGCGCGTAATCTGCTGCTTGCAAACAAAA
AAACCACCGCTACCAGCGGTGGTTTGTTTGCCGGATCAAGAGCTACCAACTCTTTTTCCGAAGGTAACTG
GCTTCAGCAGAGCGCAGATACCAAATACTGTTCTTCTAGTGTAGCCGTAGTTAGGCCACCACTTCAAGAA
CTCTGTAGCACCGCCTACATACCTCGCTCTGCTAATCCTGTTACCAGTGGCTGCTGCCAGTGGCGATAAG
TCGTGTCTTACCGGGTTGGACTCAAGACGATAGTTACCGGATAAGGCGCAGCGGTCGGGCTGAACGGGGG
GTTCGTGCACACAGCCCAGCTTGGAGCGAACGACCTACACCGAACTGAGATACCTACAGCGTGAGCTATG
AGAAAGCGCCACGCTTCCCGAAGGGAGAAAGGCGGACAGGTATCCGGTAAGCGGCAGGGTCGGAACAGGA
GAGCGCACGAGGGAGCTTCCAGGGGGAAACGCCTGGTATCTTTATAGTCCTGTCGGGTTTCGCCACCTCT
GACTTGAGCGTCGATTTTTGTGATGCTCGTCAGGGGGGCGGAGCCTATGGAAAAACGCCAGCAACGCGGC
CTTTTTACGGTTCCTGGCCTTTTGCTGGCCTTTTGCTCACATGTT
Features (pLannotate 1.2.2; 14 found; start..end, strand, type, name):
    121..213     +  CDS            lacI (fragment): lac repressor; lacI; The lac repressor binds to the lac operator to inhibit transcription in E. coli. This inhibition can be relieved by adding lactose or isopropyl-β-D-thiogalactopyranoside (IPTG).
    268..295     -  terminator     rrnB T2 terminator: transcription terminator T2 from the E. coli rrnB gene
    427..470     +  terminator     rrnB T1 terminator: Escherichia coli rrnB; transcription terminator T1 from the E. coli rrnB gene
    517..553     -  CDS            lacZα (fragment): LacZα fragment of β-galactosidase; lacZ fragment
    569..668     +  protein_bind   attL1: mutant version of attL; recombination site for the Gateway® LR reaction LR Clonase™
    940..1092    -  CDS            dpnD (fragment): DPND_STRPN - Protein predicted: Swiss-Prot protein existence level 4. From Streptococcus pneumoniae serotype 4 (strain ATCC BAA-334 / TIGR4).
   1136..1438    -  CDS            ccdB: CCDB_ECOLI - Also known as G, letB, letD. Experimental evidence at protein level: Swiss-Prot protein existence level 1. Toxic component of a type II toxin-antitoxin (TA) system, functioning in plasmid maintainence. Responsible for the post- segregational killing (PSK) of plasmid-free cells, also referred to as a plasmid addiction system. Half-life of over 2 hours. Cell killing by CcdB is accompanied by filamentation, defects in chromosome and plasmid segregation, defects in cell division, formation of anucleate cells, decreased DNA synthesis and plasmid loss. Interferes with the activity of DN
   1443..1601    -  CDS            ccdA (fragment): CCDA_ECO57 - Also known as H, letA. Experimental evidence at protein level: Swiss-Prot protein existence level 1. Antitoxin component of a type II toxin-antitoxin (TA) system which inhibits the post-segregational killing (PSK) of plasmid-free cells, also referred to as a plasmid addiction system. Binds to and blocks the activity of CcdB; will also remove bound CcdB protein from the CcdB-GyrA complex by forming a CcdA-CcdB complex, a process termed rejuvenation. Functions as a transcriptional corepressor for the ccdAB operon, repression also requires CcdB (By similarity). From Escherichia coli
   1783..2441    -  CDS            CmR: chloramphenicol acetyltransferase; cat; confers resistance to chloramphenicol
   2442..2544    -  promoter       cat promoter: promoter of the E. coli cat gene encoding chloramphenicol acetyltransferase
   2720..2819    -  protein_bind   attL2: mutant version of attL; recombination site for the Gateway® LR reaction LR Clonase™
   2837..2855    -  promoter       T7 promoter: promoter for bacteriophage T7 RNA polymerase
   2989..3798    +  CDS            KanR: aminoglycoside phosphotransferase; aph(3')-Ia; confers resistance to kanamycin in bacteria or G418 (Geneticin®) in eukaryotes
   3945..4533    +  rep_origin     ori: high-copy-number ColE1/pMB1/pBR322/pUC origin of replication
