[The description below was written by a language model from this plasmid's Addgene catalogue record and pLannotate feature annotations shown in this document.]
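Description:
pSF280 is a 4.6 kb Gateway entry-type intermediate vector built on the pDONR221 backbone. It is designed as the receiving plasmid for Golden Gate assembly of six guide RNA units in a multiplex CRISPR/Cas9 cloning system for generating multiple Arabidopsis mutants. It replicates in E. coli from a high-copy ColE1/pUC-type origin and carries a backbone kanamycin resistance gene (aph(3')-Ia). rrnB T1 and T2 terminators sit upstream of the cloning region and insulate it from read-through transcription. The short lacI, lacZα and T7 promoter annotations flanking the cassette appear to be remnants of the parental backbone.

The payload lies between the attL1 and attL2 recombination sites. It is a negative/positive selection cassette consisting of the ccdB gyrase toxin gene, a partial ccdA fragment, and a chloramphenicol acetyltransferase gene driven by its own cat promoter. Because ccdB kills standard E. coli strains, the empty vector has to be maintained in a ccdB-tolerant strain under dual chloramphenicol and kanamycin selection.

In use, Golden Gate assembly presumably replaces the ccdB/CmR cassette with an array of six gRNA expression units, so that only correctly assembled clones survive in ordinary hosts. The type IIS restriction sites used for this are not annotated in the feature table, and the record does not name the enzyme or the gRNA promoters. The resulting attL1–gRNA array–attL2 entry clone can then be transferred by a Gateway LR reaction into an attR-containing destination vector. According to the associated publication, the wider system combines multiplex CRISPR/Cas9 assembly with fluorescent seed selection, but the record does not name the destination vectors. pSF280 itself contains no Cas9, gRNA scaffold or plant-specific elements in its annotation.
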