Addgene plasmid #167675: pSF280
Purpose: Intermediate vector for six gRNAs using GoldenGate, contains ccdB and attL1-L2 sites for Gateway
Depositing lab: Niko Geldner. Depositing organization: Universite de Lausanne (UNIL). Publication: Combined fluorescent seed selection and multiplex CRISPR/Cas9 assembly for fast generation of multiple Arabidopsis mutants. Ursache R, Fujita S, Denervaud Tendon V, Geldner N. Plant Methods. 2021 Oct 30;17(1):111. doi: 10.1186/s13007-021-00811-9. PubMed 34717688.
Backbone
  Vector backbone: pDONR221
  Vector type: CRISPR
Growth in bacteria
  Bacterial resistance: Chloramphenicol and Kanamycin, 25 & 50 μg/mL
  Growth temperature: 37°C
  Growth strain: ccdB Survival
  Copy number: High Copy
Gene/Insert
  Gene/Insert name: attL1-ccdB-attL2
  Species: Escherichia coli
  Cloning method: Gateway Cloning
  Sequencing primers: 5′ GTAAAACGACGGCCAGT; 3′ CAGGAAACAGCTATGAC
Terms and licenses: Academic/Nonprofit Terms; Industry Terms: Not Available to Industry
Depositor comments: Please visit https://www.biorxiv.org/content/10.1101/2021.05.20.444986v1 for bioRxiv preprint.
How to cite: pSF280 was a gift from Niko Geldner (Addgene plasmid # 167675 ; http://n2t.net/addgene:167675 ; RRID:Addgene_167675)
